Addgene plasmid #178335: pAAV.CAG.iGluSnFR3.v857.GPI
Purpose: Fluorescent reporter for glutamate, third generation, variant 857 in GPI backbone. iGluSnFR3.v857.GPI
Depositing lab: Kaspar Podgorski. Depositing organization: HHMI, Janelia Research Campus. Publication: Glutamate indicators with improved activation kinetics and localization for imaging synaptic transmission. Aggarwal A, Liu R, Chen Y, Ralowicz AJ, Bergerson SJ, Tomaska F, Mohar B, Hanson TL, Hasseman JP, Reep D, Tsegaye G, Yao P, Ji X, Kloos M, Walpita D, Patel R, Mohr MA, Tillberg PW, Looger LL, Marvin JS, Hoppa MB, Konnerth A, Kleinfeld D, Schreiter ER, Podgorski K. Nat Methods. 2023 May 4. doi: 10.1038/s41592-023-01863-6. PubMed 37142767.
Backbone
  Vector backbone: pAAV CAG
  Backbone size w/o insert (bp): 4836
  Total vector size (bp): 6624
  Vector type: Mammalian Expression, Mouse Targeting, AAV, Cre/Lox, Synthetic Biology
Growth in bacteria
  Bacterial resistance: Ampicillin, 100 μg/mL
  Growth temperature: 30°C
  Growth strain: NEB Stable
  Growth instructions: <8 hours
  Copy number: High Copy
Gene/Insert
  Gene/Insert name: pAAV CAG iGluSnFR3 v857.GPI (alt names: iGluSnFR3 v857.GPI; iGluSnFR3 556dot857.GPI; v857.GPI)
  Species: M. musculus (mouse), R. norvegicus (rat), Synthetic
  Insert size (bp): 1788
  Tag / fusion protein: IgK-chain (N terminal on insert); Myc epi tag (C terminal on insert); GPI Anchor (C terminal on insert)
Terms and licenses: Academic/Nonprofit Terms; Industry Terms: Not Available to Industry
How to cite: pAAV.CAG.iGluSnFR3.v857.GPI was a gift from Kaspar Podgorski (Addgene plasmid # 178335 ; http://n2t.net/addgene:178335 ; RRID:Addgene_178335)
