[The description below was written by a language model from this plasmid's Addgene catalogue record and pLannotate feature annotations shown in this document.]
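Description:
pAAV.CAG.iGluSnFR3.v857.GPI is an adeno-associated virus transfer plasmid for mammalian expression of a third-generation, genetically encoded fluorescent glutamate indicator, variant 857, displayed on the cell surface through a GPI anchor. The expression cassette lies between two AAV2 inverted terminal repeats, which allow it to be packaged into recombinant AAV particles. The bacterial backbone outside the ITRs carries a high-copy ColE1/pUC-type origin, an f1 origin, and the β-lactamase gene with its own promoter for ampicillin selection. Short lacI, lacZα and SV40 large T matches in the annotation appear to be vector remnants rather than functional genes.

Expression is driven by the CAG promoter, annotated here as a CMV enhancer fragment, the chicken β-actin promoter and a chimeric intron. The open reading frame begins with a mouse Igκ leader that directs the protein into the secretory pathway. It is followed by a fragment of the E. coli periplasmic glutamate/aspartate-binding protein GltI and a GFP-derived fluorescent domain, so that glutamate binding is reported as a change in fluorescence. The catalogue lists a C-terminal Myc epitope and GPI anchor. The Myc tag is not separately annotated, and the short downstream match to an Arabidopsis COBRA-like protein probably corresponds to the GPI attachment signal. A WPRE and an SV40 polyadenylation signal follow the coding region to enhance transcript stability and processing.

Although the vector type field includes Cre/Lox, no lox sites appear in the feature table, and the cassette appears to be constitutive. The annotated sequence is a partial NGS assembly of 6,504 nt, slightly shorter than the stated 6,624 bp. The associated publication describes these indicators as tools for imaging synaptic glutamate transmission.
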