Features (pLannotate 1.2.2; 19 found; start..end, strand, type, name):
    112..247     +  intron         hybrid intron (fragment): hybrid between chicken β-actin (CBA) and minute virus of mice (MMV) introns (Gray et al., 2011)
    336..466     +  intron         chimeric intron (fragment): chimera between introns from chicken β-actin and rabbit β-globin
    533..595     +  sig_peptide    Igκ leader: leader sequence from mouse immunoglobulin κ light chain
    593..1348    +  CDS            gltI (fragment): GLTI_ECOLI - Also known as ybeJ, yzzK. Experimental evidence at protein level: Swiss-Prot protein existence level 1. Part of the ABC transporter complex GltIJKL involved in glutamate and aspartate uptake. Binds to both glutamate and aspartate. From Escherichia coli (strain K12).
   1364..2080    +  CDS            cEGFP: cEGFP is a basic (constitutively fluorescent) green fluorescent protein published in 2008, derived from Aequorea victoria.
   2228..2323    +  CDS            COBL9 (fragment): COBL9_ARATH - Experimental evidence at transcript level: Swiss-Prot protein existence level 2. From Arabidopsis thaliana (Mouse-ear cress).
   2339..2927    +  misc_feature   WPRE: woodchuck hepatitis virus posttranscriptional regulatory element
   2970..3091    -  polyA_signal   SV40 poly(A) signal: SV40 polyadenylation signal
   3114..3182    -  CDS            large T antigen (fragment): large T antigen from SV40 (simian virus 40)
   3253..3386    +  repeat_region  AAV2 ITR: inverted terminal repeat of adeno-associated virus serotype 2 inverted
   3380..3436    -  CDS            lacI (fragment): lac repressor; lacI; The lac repressor binds to the lac operator to inhibit transcription in E. coli. This inhibition can be relieved by adding lactose or isopropyl-β-D-thiogalactopyranoside (IPTG).
   3619..4207    -  rep_origin     ori: high-copy-number ColE1/pMB1/pBR322/pUC origin of replication
   4378..5238    -  CDS            AmpR: β-lactamase; bla; confers resistance to ampicillin, carbenicillin, and related antibiotics
   5239..5343    -  promoter       AmpR promoter: bla
   5396..5824    -  rep_origin     f1 ori (sequence partly withheld): f1 bacteriophage origin of replication; arrow indicates direction of (+) strand synthesis
   5829..5898    -  CDS            lacZα (fragment): LacZα fragment of β-galactosidase; lacZ fragment
   5893..6025    -  repeat_region  AAV2 ITR (fragment): inverted terminal repeat of adeno-associated virus serotype 2 inverted
   6088..6336    +  enhancer       CMV enhancer (fragment): human cytomegalovirus immediate early enhancer
   6338..111     +  promoter       chicken β-actin promoter (across the origin): No description available
>Addgene plasmid #178335 | pAAV.CAG.iGluSnFR3.v857.GPI | addgene full sequence | sequence record 350412 | Addgene Partial NGS Result
AGGCGGAGAGGTGCGGCGGCAGCCAATCAGAGCGGCGCGCTCCGAAAGTTTCCTTTTATGGCGAGGCGGC
GGCGGCGGCGGCCCTATAAAAAGCGAAGCGCGCGGCGGGCGGGAGTCGCTGCGCGCTGCCTTCGCCCCGT
GCCCCGCTCCGCCGCCGCCTCGCGCCGCCCGCCCCGGCTCTGACTGACCGCGTTACTCCCACAGGTGAGC
GGGCGGGACGGCCCTTCTCCTCCGGGCTGTAATTAGCGCTTGGTTTAATGACGGCTTGTTTCTTTTCTGT
GGCTGCGTGAAAGCCTTGAGGGGCTCCGGGAGGGCCCTTTGTGCGGGGGGAGCGGCTCGGGGCTGTCCGC
GGGGGGACGGCTGCCTTCGGGGGGGACGGGGCAGGGCGGGGTTCGGCTTCTGGCGTGTGACCGGCGGCTC
TAGAGCCTCTGCTAACCATGTTCATGCCTTCTTCTTTTTCCTACAGCTCCTGGGCAACGTGCTGGTTATT
GTGCTGTCTCATCATTTTGGCAAAGAATTGGATCCCGCCACCATGGAGACAGACACACTCCTGCTATGGG
TACTGCTGCTCTGGGTTCCAGGTTCCACTGGTGACAGATCTGGGTCCGCCGCCGGAAGTACTCTTGATAA
GATCGCTAAAAATGGTGTAATTGTTGTCGGCCACCGAGACTCTTCTGTGCCATTCAGCTATTATGATTCT
CAACACAAAGTGGTGGGCTATTCACAAGAGTATTCTAACGCCATTGTTGAAGCAGTTAAGAAGAAGTTGA
ATAAACCAGACCTTCAAGTAAAACTCATTCCTATAACATCCCAAAACCGCATACCTCTCTTGCAAAACGG
CACTTACGATTTCGAGTGTGGGAGCACTACTAATAATGTCGAACGCCAGAAACAAGCCGCATTCTCCGAC
ACCATCTTCGTGGTGGGCACTCGACTGTTGACAAAGAAAGGCGGTGATATTAAGGATTTCGCAAATCTGA
AGGATAAGGCAGTCGTGGTCACCAGCGGGACCACCTCAGAAGTACTCCTTAATAAACTCAATGAAGAACA
AAAGATGAATATGCGAATCATCTCTGCTAAGGACCACGGTGACTCTTTTCGCACATTGGAAAGTGGGCGC
GCCGTAGCATTTATGATGGACGACTCTCTGCTCGCTGGCGAGCGCGCCAAAGCCAAAAAACCAGACGACT
GGGAAATTGTAGGTAAACCTCAAAGCCAAGAGGCATATGGCTGCATGTTGAGAAAAGATGACCCCCAATT
CAAGAAACTGATGGACGACACTATAGCTCAGGTCCAGACTTCAGGGGAAGCTGAGAAGTGGTTTGATAAA
TGGTTCAAGAACCCAATCTTGGTAAATCATACCGTTTATATTACCGCTGACAAACAAAAGAATGGGATAA
AGGCAAATTTCAAGATTCACCATAACGTAGAGGATGGAAGCGTGCAGTTGGCAGACCATTATCAACAGAA
TACCCCTATTGGCGACGGACCCGTGCTCCTCCCTGACAACCACTACTTGTCCTATCAAAGTGTTCTCTCA
AAGGACCCCAATGAGAAGCGAGACCACATGGTACTTCTCGAATTCGTTACCGCCACCGGGAATTCACTTG
GCATGGATGAATTGTATAAGGGGGGTACTGGCGGCAGCATGTCCAAGGGTGAGGAGCTTTTTACCGGAGT
AGTACCAATTCTCGTTGAACTTGACGGAGACGTCAACGGGCACAAGTTTAGCGTACGAGGTGAGGGGGAG
GGTGATGCAACCAACGGTAAACTTACTCTCAAATTCATATGCACTACCGGAAAGCTGCCAGTACCTTGGC
CAACACTGGTCACTACCCTCTCCTATGGCGTTCAATGTTTTGCTCGATACCCTGACCACATGAAACAGCA
TGACTTCTTTAAATCAGCCATGCCTGAAGGGTATGTCCAGGAGCGGACTATATCATTTAAAGACGATGGA
ACCTATAAGACTCGGGCTGAAGTGAAGCTCGAGGGTGACACATTGGTTAATCGGATCGAGCTTAAGGGCA
TAGATTTTAAAGAAGATGGTAATATTCTTGGCCACAAATTGGAGTACAATTTTAATAATCCTTTGAACAT
GAACTTTGAGCTCTCCGATGAAATGAAGGCACTCTTTAAAGAGCCAAACGACAAAGCTCTGAAACTGCAG
GTCGACGAACAAAAACTCATCTCAGAAGAGGATCTGTCAGATAACGACTACGGTAAAGATGGGTTGGCTG
GGGCTTCAGGAGGCAGACGAAATGGCGCTATAACTGTGCTCAGTTTCATAACGTTCTACGTGGCAGCATT
TATGGTATTGTTGTAGAAGCTTATCGATAATCAACCTCTGGATTACAAAATTTGTGAAAGATTGACTGGT
ATTCTTAACTATGTTGCTCCTTTTACGCTATGTGGATACGCTGCTTTAATGCCTTTGTATCATGCTATTG
CTTCCCGTATGGCTTTCATTTTCTCCTCCTTGTATAAATCCTGGTTGCTGTCTCTTTATGAGGAGTTGTG
GCCCGTTGTCAGGCAACGTGGCGTGGTGTGCACTGTGTTTGCTGACGCAACCCCCACTGGTTGGGGCATT
GCCACCACCTGTCAGCTCCTTTCCGGGACTTTCGCTTTCCCCCTCCCTATTGCCACGGCGGAACTCATCG
CCGCCTGCCTTGCCCGCTGCTGGACAGGGGCTCGGCTGTTGGGCACTGACAATTCCGTGGTGTTGTCGGG
GAAATCATCGTCCTTTCCTTGGCTGCTCGCCTGTGTTGCCACCTGGATTCTGCGCGGGACGTCCTTCTGC
TACGTCCCTTCGGCCCTCAATCCAGCGGACCTTCCTTCCCGCGGCCTGCTGCCGGCTCTGCGGCCTCTTC
CGCGTCTTCGCCTTCGCCCTCAGACGAGTCGGATCTCCCTTTGGGCCGCCTCCCCGCATCGATACCGTCG
ACCCGGGCGGCCGCTTCGAGCAGACATGATAAGATACATTGATGAGTTTGGACAAACCACAACTAGAATG
CAGTGAAAAAAATGCTTTATTTGTGAAATTTGTGATGCTATTGCTTTATTTGTAACCATTATAAGCTGCA
ATAAACAAGTTAACAACAACAATTGCATTCATTTTATGTTTCAGGTTCAGGGGGAGATGTGGGAGGTTTT
TTAAAGCAAGTAAAACCTCTACAAATGTGGTAAAATCGATAAGGATCTTCCTAGAGCATGGCTACGTAGA
TAAGTAGCATGGCGGGTTAATCATTAACTACAAGGAACCCCTAGTGATGGAGTTGGCCACTCCCTCTCTG
CGCGCTCGCTCGCTCACTGAGGCCGGGCGACCAAAGGTCGCCCGACGCCCGGGCTTTGCCCGGGCGGCCT
CAGTGAGCGAGCGAGCGCGCAGCTGCATTAATGAATCGGCCAACGCGCGGGGAGAGGCGGTTTGCGTATT
GGGCGCTCTTCCGCTTCCTCGCTCACTGACTCGCTGCGCTCGGTCGTTCGGCTGCGGCGAGCGGTATCAG
CTCACTCAAAGGCGGTAATACGGTTATCCACAGAATCAGGGGATAACGCAGGAAAGAACATGTGAGCAAA
AGGCCAGCAAAAGGCCAGGAACCGTAAAAAGGCCGCGTTGCTGGCGTTTTTCCATAGGCTCCGCCCCCCT
GACGAGCATCACAAAAATCGACGCTCAAGTCAGAGGTGGCGAAACCCGACAGGACTATAAAGATACCAGG
CGTTTCCCCCTGGAAGCTCCCTCGTGCGCTCTCCTGTTCCGACCCTGCCGCTTACCGGATACCTGTCCGC
CTTTCTCCCTTCGGGAAGCGTGGCGCTTTCTCATAGCTCACGCTGTAGGTATCTCAGTTCGGTGTAGGTC
GTTCGCTCCAAGCTGGGCTGTGTGCACGAACCCCCCGTTCAGCCCGACCGCTGCGCCTTATCCGGTAACT
ATCGTCTTGAGTCCAACCCGGTAAGACACGACTTATCGCCACTGGCAGCAGCCACTGGTAACAGGATTAG
CAGAGCGAGGTATGTAGGCGGTGCTACAGAGTTCTTGAAGTGGTGGCCTAACTACGGCTACACTAGAAGA
ACAGTATTTGGTATCTGCGCTCTGCTGAAGCCAGTTACCTTCGGAAAAAGAGTTGGTAGCTCTTGATCCG
GCAAACAAACCACCGCTGGTAGCGGTGGTTTTTTTGTTTGCAAGCAGCAGATTACGCGCAGAAAAAAAGG
ATCTCAAGAAGATCCTTTGATCTTTTCTACGGGGTCTGACGCTCAGTGGAACGAAAACTCACGTTAAGGG
ATTTTGGTCATGAGATTATCAAAAAGGATCTTCACCTAGATCCTTTTAAATTAAAAATGAAGTTTTAAAT
CAATCTAAAGTATATATGAGTAAACTTGGTCTGACAGTTACCAATGCTTAATCAGTGAGGCACCTATCTC
AGCGATCTGTCTATTTCGTTCATCCATAGTTGCCTGACTCCCCGTCGTGTAGATAACTACGATACGGGAG
GGCTTACCATCTGGCCCCAGTGCTGCAATGATACCGCGAGACCCACGCTCACCGGCTCCAGATTTATCAG
CAATAAACCAGCCAGCCGGAAGGGCCGAGCGCAGAAGTGGTCCTGCAACTTTATCCGCCTCCATCCAGTC
TATTAATTGTTGCCGGGAAGCTAGAGTAAGTAGTTCGCCAGTTAATAGTTTGCGCAACGTTGTTGCCATT
GCTACAGGCATCGTGGTGTCACGCTCGTCGTTTGGTATGGCTTCATTCAGCTCCGGTTCCCAACGATCAA
GGCGAGTTACATGATCCCCCATGTTGTGCAAAAAAGCGGTTAGCTCCTTCGGTCCTCCGATCGTTGTCAG
AAGTAAGTTGGCCGCAGTGTTATCACTCATGGTTATGGCAGCACTGCATAATTCTCTTACTGTCATGCCA
TCCGTAAGATGCTTTTCTGTGACTGGTGAGTACTCAACCAAGTCATTCTGAGAATAGTGTATGCGGCGAC
CGAGTTGCTCTTGCCCGGCGTCAATACGGGATAATACCGCGCCACATAGCAGAACTTTAAAAGTGCTCAT
CATTGGAAAACGTTCTTCGGGGCGAAAACTCTCAAGGATCTTACCGCTGTTGAGATCCAGTTCGATGTAA
CCCACTCGTGCACCCAACTGATCTTCAGCATCTTTTACTTTCACCAGCGTTTCTGGGTGAGCAAAAACAG
GAAGGCAAAATGCCGCAAAAAAGGGAATAAGGGCGACACGGAAATGTTGAATACTCATACTCTTCCTTTT
TCAATATTATTGAAGCATTTATCAGGGTTATTGTCTCATGAGCGGATACATATTTGAATGTATTTAGAAA
AATAAACAAATAGGGGTTCCGCGCACATTTCCCCGAAAAGTGCCACCTAAATTGTAAGCGTTAATATTTT
GTTAAAATTCGCGTTAAATTTTTGTTAAATCAGCTCATTTTTTAACCAATAGGCCGAAATCGGCAAAATC
CCTTATAAATCAAAAGAATAGACCGAGATAGGGT
[37 nt withheld, positions 5495-5531]
AAAGAACGTGGACTCCAACGTCAAAGG
[49 nt withheld, positions 5559-5607]
T
[91 nt withheld, positions 5609-5699]
G
[124 nt withheld, positions 5701-5824]
CCCATTCGCCATTCAGGCTGCGCAACTGTTGGGAAGGGCGATCGGTGCGGGCCTCTTCGCTATTACGCCA
GCTGCGCGCTCGCTCGCTCACTGAGGCCGCCCGGGCAAAGCCCGGGCGTCGGGCGACCTTTGGTCGCCCG
GCCTCAGTGAGCGAGCGAGCGCGCAGAGAGGGAGTGGCCAACTCCATCACTAGGGGTTCCTTGTAGTTAA
TGATTAACCCGCCATGCTACTTATCTACGTAGCCATGCTCTAGGAAGATCGTACCATTGACGTCAATAAT
GACGTATGTTCCCATAGTAACGCCAATAGGGACTTTCCATTGACGTCAATGGGTGGAGTATTTACGGTAA
ACTGCCCACTTGGCAGTACATCAAGTGTATCATATGCCAAGTACGCCCCCTATTGACGTCAATGACGGTA
AATGGCCCGCCTGGCATTATGCCCAGTACATGACCTTATGGGACTTTCCTACTTGGCAGTACATCTACGT
ATTAGTCATCGCTATTACCATGGTCGAGGTGAGCCCCACGTTCTGCTTCACTCTCCCCATCTCCCCCCCC
TCCCCACCCCCAATTTTGTATTTATTTATTTTTTAATTATTTTGTGCAGCGATGGGGGCGGGGGGGGGGG
GGGGGCGCGCGCCAGGCGGGGCGGGGCGGGGCGAGGGGCGGGGCGGGGCG
